>Addgene plasmid #222677 | pLJM1-NRBP1-Nterm-C-FLAG | addgene full sequence | sequence record 448322 | Addgene NGS Result
AAAAAAAATTAGTCAGCCATGGGGCGGAGAATGGGCGGAACTGGGCGGAGTTAGGGGCGGGATGGGCGGA
GTTAGGGGCGGGATAGCTAGAGCCAGACATGATAAGATACATTGATGAGTTTGGACAAACCACAACTAGA
ATGCAGTGAAAAAAATGCTTTATTTGTGAAATTTGTGATGCTATTGCTTTATTTGTAACCATTATAAGCT
GCAATAAACAAGTTCCTCTCACTCTCTGATATTCATTTCTTTGCAAGTTATAAATACTGAATAATAAGAT
GACATGAACTACTACTGCTAGAGATTTTCCACACTGACTAAAAGGGTCTGAGGGATCTCTAGTTACCAGA
GTCACACAACAGACGGGCACACACTACTTGAAGCACTCAAGGCAAGCTTTATTGAGGCTTAAGCAGTGGG
TTCCCTAGTTAGCCAGAGAGCTCCCAGGCTCAGATCTGGTCTAACCAGAGAGACCCAGTACAAGCAAAAA
GCAGATCTTGTCTTCGTTGGGAGTGAATTAGCCCTTCCAGTCCCCCCTTTTCTTTTAAAAAGTGGCTAAG
ATCTACAGCTGCCTTGTAAGTCATTGGTCTTAAAGGTACCGATGCATGGGGTCGTGCGCTCCTTTCGGTC
GGGCGCTGCGGGTCGTGGGGCGGGCGTCAGGCACCGGGCTTGCGGGTCATGCACCAGGTGCGCGGTCCTT
CGGGCACCTCGACGTCGGCGGTGACGGTGAAGCCGAGCCGCTCGTAGAAGGGGAGGTTGCGGGGCGCGGA
GGTCTCCAGGAAGGCGGGCACCCCGGCGCGCTCGGCCGCCTCCACTCCGGGGAGCACGACGGCGCTGCCC
AGACCCTTGCCCTGGTGGTCGGGCGAGACGCCGACGGTGGCCAGGAACCACGCGGGCTCCTTGGGCCGGT
GCGGCGCCAGGAGGCCTTCCATCTGTTGCTGCGCGGCCAGCCGGGAACCGCTCAACTCGGCCATGCGCGG
GCCGATCTCGGCGAACACCGCCCCCGCTTCGACGCTCTCCGGCGTGGTCCAGACCGCCACCGCGGCGCCG
TCGTCCGCGACCCACACCTTGCCGATGTCGAGCCCGACGCGCGTGAGGAAGAGTTCTTGCAGCTCGGTGA
CCCGCTCGATGTGGCGGTCCGGATCGACGGTGTGGCGCGTGGCGGGGTAGTCGGCGAACGCGGCGGCGAG
GGTGCGTACGGCCCTGGGGACGTCGTCGCGGGTGGCGAGGCGCACCGTGGGCTTGTACTCGGTCATGGTA
AGCTCCGGTGGATCCCCCTGGGGAGAGAGGTCGGTGATTCGGTCAACGAGGGAGCCGACTGCCGACGTGC
GCTCCGGAGGCTTGCAGAATGCGGAACACCGCGCGGGCAGGAACAGGGCCCACACTACCGCCCCACACCC
CGCCTCCCGCACCGCCCCTTCCCGGCCGCTGCTCTCGGCGCGCCCTGCTGAGCAGCCGCTATTGGCCACA
GCCCATCGCGGTCGGCGCGCTGCCATTGCTCCCTGGCGCTGTCCGTCTGCGAGGGTACTAGTGAGACGTG
CGGCTTCCGTTTGTCACGTCCGGCACGCCGCGAACCGCAAGGAACCTTCCCGACTTAGGGGCGGAGCAGG
AAGCGTCGCCGGGGGGCCCACAAGGGTAGCGGCGAAGATCCGGGTGACGCTGCGAACGGACGTGAAGAAT
GTGCGAGACCCAGGGTCGGCGCCGCTGCGTTTCCCGGAACCACGCCCAGAGCAGCCGCGTCCCTGCGCAA
ACCCAGGGCTGCCTTGGAAAAGGCGCAACCCCAACCCCCTCGAGCCGCGGCCAAAGTGGATCTCTGCTGT
CCCTGTAATAAACCCGAAAATTTTGAATTTTTGTAATTTGTTTTTGTAATTCTTTAGTTTGTATGTCTGT
TGCTATTATGTCTACTATTCTTTCCCCTGCACTGTACCCCCCAATCCCCCCTTTTCTTTTAAAATTGTGG
ATGAATACTGCCATTTGTCTCGAGGTCGAGAATTCCTACTTGTCATCGTCGTCCTTGTAGTCTGATGTCA
CCTCCTCCTGCTGTGGCTGCTGGGGCCGAGGCAGCCCAAAGGCTGTCAGAGGATAGATCCCATTCCTGAC
ATCTTCAAGGAATTTATCTAATTCCAGAGCTGGTGACTGAGAGTACAAAGTCTGAACTGGTTCTCTTCCT
GGTCCTGCAGGGATTTCAGCCAGTACGGCACTAGTATCCATGTTTTTGGTGATCTCCTCTAGAGCGTTCT
CTGGGATCATGTGTTGGTGTCCCACAATGCAGTGGGCCGCAAGGAGTTTGAGCGAGGGCACTTCAAACAA
TGCTGGGTGGAACAGAAGTTCTCTGGCTGTTGGTCTGCGAGCAGGCTCAGACTGCAGGCACTTTTGAATG
AACTCCCTCTGTAATGGGTCTTCTAGAAGCTGGATGGCACTGCTGATGGCTTCCTGTGGCACATATGAGG
ACTCTCCATTGCCCTGAATCTCCAGCACTGCCATCTCCAGTGCACACATGCCAAAGGAGTAGATGTCCAC
TGCTGTTGTCACATTAGTGACTTCTCCATACTCTGGTGCAAAGAAGTGTAGATTCTTCTGCTCTTCTCGA
CAAGTCTTCACATGATTGTTGATAGTGTCAGGAGCCACAGAGCCAATCTTGATGAGTCCGTTGTGCTGGA
TGAAGATGGTGTCACAGGTCAGGTTCCCATGGATGATGGGGGGGTCACAGGAGTGCAGGTAGCTTAGGGC
AGAGAGGATTTGTGTGCACCAACGCTTCCATGCCTTTTCATTCATCGTCTTGTGGTTCTTTTTGGTCTTC
TTCAGAAATTGCTTCAGACTCCCAGATGACATGTATTCTGTGATAAAAATGACCCTGGCCTTGTTCTCTT
TAATGTCAGCCCAATATTTGTGAAACTTAACAATGTTAAGATGCTCCAATTGAATCAGATTATCAAACAC
AGCACGAACCTTTTCCTCCTGCAGCTTGTAGTTCTTGCGTTCAGAGAACTGTACCTCATTCCACACAACC
TCTACACCTTCCTCTGTATCCATGGCCAGGTATGCACTGTCAATACCTGGTACATTCCGTTGATTCACCT
CTTCTCGCCTCTTCTGCCAGCGCCCACAGGGCGACTCTTCCAAAATCTCAGACTCATCTTCACTTTCTTC
TTCTTCCTCTGGGGAAGCAGCTGAGGTTGTGGAGGTCACAGGAGGTGACACTGATGTCAGGCCAGGAGCT
GAAGATGAGGATTCTACCTTTGGGTCTGAGCCACTGCTAAGTACTGTCTGGGACTCCCCCTCCGACATGC
TAGCGGATCTGACGGTTCACTAAACCAGCTCTGCTTATATAGACCTCCCACCGTACACGCCTACCGCCCA
TTTGCGTCAATGGGGCGGAGTTGTTACGACATTTTGGAAAGTCCCGTTGATTTTGGTGCCAAAACAAACT
CCCATTGACGTCAATGGGGTGGAGACTTGGAAATCCCCGTGAGTCAAACCGCTATCCACGCCCATTGATG
TACTGCCAAAACCGCATCACCATGGTAATAGCGATGACTAATACGTAGATGTACTGCCAAGTAGGAAAGT
CCCATAAGGTCATGTACTGGGCATAATGCCAGGCGGGCCATTTACCGTCATTGACGTCAATAGGGGGCGT
ACTTGGCATATGATAGTCCATTTTAAAACATAATTTTAAAACTGCAAACTACCCAAGAAATTATTACTTT
CTACGTCACGTATTTTGTACTAATATCTTTGTGTTTACAGTCAAATTAATTCCAATTATCTCTCTAACAG
CCTTGTATCGTATATGCAAATATGAAGGAATCATGGGAAATAGGCCCTCGGTGAAGGGGGCGGCCGCTCG
AGGCTAGTCTCGTGATCGATACCGTCGAGATCCGTTCACTAATCGAATGGATCTGTCTCTGTCTCTCTCT
CCACCTTCTTCTTCTATTCCTTCGGGCCTGTCGGGTCCCCTCGGGGTTGGGAGGTGGGTCTGAAACGATA
ATGGTGAATATCCCTGCCTAACTCTATTCACTATAGAAAGTACAGCAAAAACTATTCTTAAACCTACCAA
GCCTCCTACTATCATTATGAATAATTTTATATACCACAGCCAATTTGTTATGTTAAACCAATTCCACAAA
CTTGCCCATTTATCTAATTCCAATAATTCTTGTTCATTCTTTTCTTGCTGGTTTTGCGATTCTTCAATTA
AGGAGTGTATTAAGCTTGTGTAATTGTTAATTTCTCTGTCCCACTCCATCCAGGTCGTGTGATTCCAAAT
CTGTTCCAGAGATTTATTACTCCAACTAGCATTCCAAGGCACAGCAGTGGTGCAAATGAGTTTTCCAGAG
CAACCCCAAATCCCCAGGAGCTGTTGATCCTTTAGGTATCTTTCCACAGCCAGGATTCTTGCCTGGAGCT
GCTTGATGCCCCAGACTGTGAGTTGCAACAGATGCTGTTGCGCCTCAATAGCCCTCAGCAAATTGTTCTG
CTGCTGCACTATACCAGACAATAATTGTCTGGCCTGTACCGTCAGCGTCATTGACGCTGCGCCCATAGTG
CTTCCTGCTGCTCCCAAGAACCCAAGGAACAAAGCTCCTATTCCCACTGCTCTTTTTTCTCTCTGCACCA
CTCTTCTCTTTGCCTTGGTGGGTGCTACTCCTAATGGTTCAATTTTTACTACTTTATATTTATATAATTC
ACTTCTCCAATTGTCCCTCATATCTCCTCCTCCAGGTCTGAAGATCAGCGGCCGCTTGCTGTGCGGTGGT
CTTACTTTTGTTTTGCTCTTCCTCTATCTTGTCTAAAGCTTCCTTGGTGTCTTTTATCTCTATCCTTTGA
TGCACACAATAGAGGGTTGCTACTGTATTATATAATGATCTAAGTTCTTCTGATCCTGTCTGAAGGGATG
GTTGTAGCTGTCCCAGTATTTGTCTACAGCCTTCTGATGTTTCTAACAGGCCAGGATTAACTGCGAATCG
TTCTAGCTCCCTGCTTGCCCATACTATATGTTTTAATTTATATTTTTTCTTTCCCCCTGGCCTTAACCGA
ATTTTTTCCCATCGCGATCTAATTCTCCCCCGCTTAATACTGACGCTCTCGCACCCATCTCTCTCCTTCT
AGCCTCCGCTAGTCAAAATTTTTGGCGTACTCACCAGTCGCCGCCCCTCGCCTCTTGCCGTGCGCGCTTC
AGCAAGCCGAGTCCTGCGTCGAGAGAGCTCCTCTGGTTTCCCTTTCGCTTTCAAGTCCCTGTTCGGGCGC
CACTGCTAGAGATTTTCCACACTGACTAAAAGGGTCTGAGGGATCTCTAGTTACCAGAGTCACACAACAG
ACGGGCACACACTACTTGAAGCACTCAAGGCAAGCTTTATTGAGGCTTAAGCAGTGGGTTCCCTAGTTAG
CCAGAGAGCTCCCAGGCTCAGATCTGGTCTAACCAGAGAGACCCGTTTATGTATCGAGCTAGGCACTTAA
ATACAATATCTCTGCAATGCGGCAATTCAGTGGTTCGTCCAATCCATGTCAGACCCGTCTGTTGCCTTCC
TAATAAGGCACGATCGTACCACCTTACTTCCACCAATCGGCATGCACGGTGCTTTTTCTCTCCTTGTAAG
GCATGTTGCTAACTCATCGTTACCATGTTGCAAGACTACAAGAGTATTGCATAAGACTACATTAAGCTTG
CAGCTCCAGCTTTTGTTCCCTTTAGTGAGGGTTAATTGCGCGCTTGGCGTAATCATGGTCATAGCTGTTT
CCTGTGTGAAATTGTTATCCGCTCACAATTCCACACAACATACGAGCCGGAAGCATAAAGTGTAAAGCCT
GGGGTGCCTAATGAGTGAGCTAACTCACATTAATTGCGTTGCGCTCACTGCCCGCTTTCCAGTCGGGAAA
CCTGTCGTGCCAGCTGCATTAATGAATCGGCCAACGCGCGGGGAGAGGCGGTTTGCGTATTGGGCGCTCT
TCCGCTTCCTCGCTCACTGACTCGCTGCGCTCGGTCGTTCGGCTGCGGCGAGCGGTATCAGCTCACTCAA
AGGCGGTAATACGGTTATCCACAGAATCAGGGGATAACGCAGGAAAGAACATGTGAGCAAAAGGCCAGCA
AAAGGCCAGGAACCGTAAAAAGGCCGCGTTGCTGGCGTTTTTCCATAGGCTCCGCCCCCCTGACGAGCAT
CACAAAAATCGACGCTCAAGTCAGAGGTGGCGAAACCCGACAGGACTATAAAGATACCAGGCGTTTCCCC
CTGGAAGCTCCCTCGTGCGCTCTCCTGTTCCGACCCTGCCGCTTACCGGATACCTGTCCGCCTTTCTCCC
TTCGGGAAGCGTGGCGCTTTCTCATAGCTCACGCTGTAGGTATCTCAGTTCGGTGTAGGTCGTTCGCTCC
AAGCTGGGCTGTGTGCACGAACCCCCCGTTCAGCCCGACCGCTGCGCCTTATCCGGTAACTATCGTCTTG
AGTCCAACCCGGTAAGACACGACTTATCGCCACTGGCAGCAGCCACTGGTAACAGGATTAGCAGAGCGAG
GTATGTAGGCGGTGCTACAGAGTTCTTGAAGTGGTGGCCTAACTACGGCTACACTAGAAGAACAGTATTT
GGTATCTGCGCTCTGCTGAAGCCAGTTACCTTCGGAAAAAGAGTTGGTAGCTCTTGATCCGGCAAACAAA
CCACCGCTGGTAGCGGTGGTTTTTTTGTTTGCAAGCAGCAGATTACGCGCAGAAAAAAAGGATCTCAAGA
AGATCCTTTGATCTTTTCTACGGGGTCTGACGCTCAGTGGAACGAAAACTCACGTTAAGGGATTTTGGTC
ATGAGATTATCAAAAAGGATCTTCACCTAGATCCTTTTAAATTAAAAATGAAGTTTTAAATCAATCTAAA
GTATATATGAGTAAACTTGGTCTGACAGTTACCAATGCTTAATCAGTGAGGCACCTATCTCAGCGATCTG
TCTATTTCGTTCATCCATAGTTGCCTGACTCCCCGTCGTGTAGATAACTACGATACGGGAGGGCTTACCA
TCTGGCCCCAGTGCTGCAATGATACCGCGAGACCCACGCTCACCGGCTCCAGATTTATCAGCAATAAACC
AGCCAGCCGGAAGGGCCGAGCGCAGAAGTGGTCCTGCAACTTTATCCGCCTCCATCCAGTCTATTAATTG
TTGCCGGGAAGCTAGAGTAAGTAGTTCGCCAGTTAATAGTTTGCGCAACGTTGTTGCCATTGCTACAGGC
ATCGTGGTGTCACGCTCGTCGTTTGGTATGGCTTCATTCAGCTCCGGTTCCCAACGATCAAGGCGAGTTA
CATGATCCCCCATGTTGTGCAAAAAAGCGGTTAGCTCCTTCGGTCCTCCGATCGTTGTCAGAAGTAAGTT
GGCCGCAGTGTTATCACTCATGGTTATGGCAGCACTGCATAATTCTCTTACTGTCATGCCATCCGTAAGA
TGCTTTTCTGTGACTGGTGAGTACTCAACCAAGTCATTCTGAGAATAGTGTATGCGGCGACCGAGTTGCT
CTTGCCCGGCGTCAATACGGGATAATACCGCGCCACATAGCAGAACTTTAAAAGTGCTCATCATTGGAAA
ACGTTCTTCGGGGCGAAAACTCTCAAGGATCTTACCGCTGTTGAGATCCAGTTCGATGTAACCCACTCGT
GCACCCAACTGATCTTCAGCATCTTTTACTTTCACCAGCGTTTCTGGGTGAGCAAAAACAGGAAGGCAAA
ATGCCGCAAAAAAGGGAATAAGGGCGACACGGAAATGTTGAATACTCATACTCTTCCTTTTTCAATATTA
TTGAAGCATTTATCAGGGTTATTGTCTCATGAGCGGATACATATTTGAATGTATTTAGAAAAATAAACAA
ATAGGGGTTCCGCGCACATTTCCCCGAAAAGTGCCACCTAAATTGTAAGCGTTAATATTTTGTTAAAATT
CGCGTTAAATTTTTGTTAAATCAGCTCATTTTTTAACCAATAGGCCGAAATCGGCAAAATCCCTTATAAA
TCAAAAGAATAGACCGAGATAGGGT
[37 nt withheld, positions 8006-8042]
AAAGAACGTGGACTCCAACGTCAAAGG
[49 nt withheld, positions 8070-8118]
T
[91 nt withheld, positions 8120-8210]
G
[124 nt withheld, positions 8212-8335]
CCCATTCGCCATTCAGGCTGCGCAACTGTTGGGAAGGGCGATCGGTGCGGGCCTCTTCGCTATTACGCCA
GCTGGCGAAAGGGGGATGTGCTGCAAGGCGATTAAGTTGGGTAACGCCAGGGTTTTCCCAGTCACGACGT
TGTAAAACGACGGCCAGTGAGCGCGCGTAATACGACTCACTATAGGGCGAATTGGGTACGTCCCTAGGCC
TCCAAAAAAGCCTCCTCACTACTTCTGGAATAGCTCAGAGGCCGAGGCGGCCTCGGCCTCTGCATAAAT
Features (pLannotate 1.2.2; 30 found; start..end, strand, type, name):
     63..84      -  rep_origin     SV40 ori (fragment): SV40 origin of replication
    103..224     -  polyA_signal   SV40 poly(A) signal: SV40 polyadenylation signal
    296..529     -  LTR            3' LTR (ΔU3): self-inactivating 3' long terminal repeat (LTR) from HIV-1
    531..614     -  CDS            nef (fragment): NEF_HV1Z2 - Experimental evidence at protein level: Swiss-Prot protein existence level 1. Extracellular Nef protein targets CD4(+) T-lymphocytes for apoptosis by interacting with CXCR4 surface receptors. From Human immunodeficiency virus type 1 group M subtype D (isolate Z2/CDC-Z34) (HIV-1).
    657..1256    -  CDS            PuroR: puromycin N-acetyltransferase; pac from Streptomyces alboniger; confers resistance to puromycin
   1278..1788    -  promoter       hPGK promoter: human phosphoglycerate kinase 1 promoter
   1837..1954    -  misc_feature   cPPT/CTS: central polypurine tract and central termination sequence of HIV-1
   1999..2019    -  CDS            FLAG (fragment): FLAG® epitope tag, followed by an enterokinase cleavage site
   2023..3288    -  CDS            NRBP1 (fragment): NRBP_HUMAN - Also known as BCON3 From Homo sapiens (Human).
   3317..3520    -  promoter       CMV promoter: human cytomegalovirus (CMV) immediate early promoter
   3521..3655    -  enhancer       CMV enhancer (fragment): human cytomegalovirus immediate early enhancer; contains an 18-bp deletion relative to the standard CMV enhancer
   3646..3829    -  promoter       U6 promoter (fragment): RNA polymerase III promoter for human U6 snRNA
   3879..3979    -  CDS            Rev (fragment): human immunodeficiency virus 1 (HIV-1) Rev protein; rev; enhances nuclear export of unspliced and incompletely spliced viral mRNAs
   4356..4589    -  misc_feature   RRE: The Rev response element (RRE) of HIV-1 allows for Rev-dependent mRNA export from the nucleus to the cytoplasm.
   4735..5098    -  CDS            HIV-1 gag (fragment): gag protein from human immunodeficiency virus 1; gag
   5082..5207    -  misc_feature   HIV-1 Ψ: packaging signal of human immunodeficiency virus type 1
   5254..5434    -  LTR            5' LTR (truncated): truncated 5' long terminal repeat (LTR) from HIV-1
   5435..5661    -  promoter       RSV promoter: Rous sarcoma virus enhancer/promoter
   5689..5707    -  promoter       T3 promoter: promoter for bacteriophage T3 RNA polymerase
   5752..5768    -  protein_bind   lac operator: The lac repressor binds to the lac operator to inhibit transcription in E. coli. This inhibition can be relieved by adding lactose or isopropyl-β-D-thiogalactopyranoside (IPTG). lac repressor encoded by lacI
   5776..5806    -  promoter       lac promoter: promoter for the E. coli lac operon
   5821..5842    -  protein_bind   CAP binding site: CAP binding activates transcription in the presence of cAMP. E. coli catabolite activator protein
   5855..5947    -  CDS            lacI (fragment): lac repressor; lacI; The lac repressor binds to the lac operator to inhibit transcription in E. coli. This inhibition can be relieved by adding lactose or isopropyl-β-D-thiogalactopyranoside (IPTG).
   6130..6718    -  rep_origin     ori: high-copy-number ColE1/pMB1/pBR322/pUC origin of replication
   6889..7749    -  CDS            AmpR: β-lactamase; bla; confers resistance to ampicillin, carbenicillin, and related antibiotics
   7750..7854    -  promoter       AmpR promoter: bla
   7907..8335    -  rep_origin     f1 ori (sequence partly withheld): f1 bacteriophage origin of replication; arrow indicates direction of (+) strand synthesis
   8340..8495    -  CDS            lacZα (fragment): LacZα fragment of β-galactosidase; lacZ fragment
   8503..8521    +  promoter       T7 promoter: promoter for bacteriophage T7 RNA polymerase
   8542..63      -  rep_origin     SV40 ori (across the origin): SV40 origin of replication
