[The description below was written by a language model from this plasmid's Addgene catalogue record and pLannotate feature annotations shown in this document.]
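Description:
pLJM1-NRBP1-Nterm-C-FLAG is a lentiviral mammalian expression plasmid built on the pLJM1 backbone, designed to overexpress a truncated form of human NRBP1 (nuclear receptor binding protein 1) carrying a C-terminal FLAG epitope. The record describes the insert only as an "N-terminus truncation" and does not give residue boundaries, so it is not clear from the fields alone whether the N-terminal portion is retained or removed. The feature table shows a partial NRBP1 coding region of roughly 1.3 kb followed directly by a FLAG tag. The plasmid is about 8.6 kb and is propagated in E. coli through a high-copy ColE1/pUC-type origin with ampicillin selection. An f1 origin and remnants of lac/lacZα cloning-vector sequence are also present.

The transfer cassette has a third-generation, self-inactivating layout. An RSV promoter fused to a truncated HIV-1 5' LTR drives genomic RNA production in packaging cells. It is followed by the Ψ packaging signal with a gag fragment and by the RRE for Rev-dependent nuclear export. At the far end sit a ΔU3 3' LTR, which disables LTR promoter activity after integration, and an SV40 poly(A) signal. Within the provirus, a CMV enhancer/promoter drives the NRBP1-FLAG open reading frame. A residual U6 promoter fragment lies upstream, presumably inherited from the vector's lineage. Downstream are a cPPT/CTS element, which aids nuclear import of the viral genome, and an hPGK promoter driving puromycin N-acetyltransferase for selection of transduced cells.

The construct suits stable expression of the NRBP1 fragment in mammalian cells, with FLAG allowing detection or affinity purification. It was deposited with a study of functional buffering among the TSC22D, WNK and NRBP gene families in cell volume regulation.
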