Addgene plasmid #222677: pLJM1-NRBP1-Nterm-C-FLAG
Purpose: overexpressing N-terminus truncation of NRBP1 with C-terminal FLAG
Depositing lab: Jason Moffat. Depositing organization: Hospital for Sick Children. Publication: The TSC22D, WNK, and NRBP gene families exhibit functional buffering and evolved with Metazoa for cell volume regulation. Xiao YX, Lee SY, Aguilera-Uribe M, Samson R, Au A, Khanna Y, Liu Z, Cheng R, Aulakh K, Wei J, Farias AG, Reilly T, Birkadze S, Habsid A, Brown KR, Chan K, Mero P, Huang JQ, Billmann M, Rahman M, Myers C, Andrews BJ, Youn JY, Yip CM, Rotin D, Derry WB, Forman-Kay JD, Moses AM, Pritisanac I, Gingras AC, Moffat J. Cell Rep. 2024 Jul 23;43(7):114417. doi: 10.1016/j.celrep.2024.114417. Epub 2024 Jul 8. PubMed 38980795.
Backbone
  Vector backbone: pLJM1
  Vector type: Mammalian Expression, Lentiviral
  Selectable markers: Puromycin
Growth in bacteria
  Bacterial resistance: Ampicillin, 100 μg/mL
  Growth temperature: 37°C
  Growth strain: NEB Stable
  Copy number: High Copy
Gene/Insert
  Gene/Insert name: NRBP1
  Species: H. sapiens (human)
  Mutation: NRBP1 N-terminus truncation
  Entrez Gene: NRBP1 (a.k.a. BCON3, MADM, MUDPNP, NRBP)
  Tag / fusion protein: FLAG (C terminal on insert)
  Cloning method: Restriction Enzyme; 5′ cloning site Unknown (unknown if destroyed)
Terms and licenses: Academic/Nonprofit Terms; Industry Terms: Not Available to Industry
How to cite: pLJM1-NRBP1-Nterm-C-FLAG was a gift from Jason Moffat (Addgene plasmid # 222677 ; http://n2t.net/addgene:222677 ; RRID:Addgene_222677)
